>Addgene plasmid #232836 | pAAV-CAG-DIO-NES-SomaFRCaMPi | depositor partial sequence | sequence record 457913 | pAAV-CAG-DIO-NES-SomaFRCaMPi sequence 2848 bps
CAAATTTTGTAATCCAGAGGTTGATTATCGATAAGCTTGATATCGAATTCGAACCTCTTCGAGGGACATA
ACTTCGTATAATGTATGCTATACGAAGTTATGGGTCGATGGTGAGATCTGGACTAGAGGGTCGATGGTGA
TGCTTGGATCAAAATAGGAAGAATCCCAATGATAACTTCGTATAAAGTATCCTATACGAAGTTATACTAG
AATTCGGTACCTAAGCCACCATGCTTCAACTTCCTCCTCTTGAACGTCTTACTCTTTCGAGATCTATGGT
GAGCAAGGGCGAGGAGGATAACATGGCCATCATCAAGGAGTTCATGCGCTTCAAGGTGCACATGGAGGGC
TCCGTGAACGGCCACGAGTTCGAGATCGAGGGCGAGGGCGAGGGCCGCCCCTACGAGGCCTTCCAGACCG
CTAGGCTGAAGGTGACCAAGGGTGGCCCCCTGCCCTTCGCCTGGGACATCCTGTCCCCTCAGTTCATGTA
CGGCTCCAAGGCCTACATTAAGCACCCAGCCGACATCCCCGACTACTTCAAGCTGTCCTTCCCCGAGGGC
TTCAGGTGGGAGCGCGTGATGAGCTTCGAGGACGGCGGCATTATTCACGTTAATCAGGACTCCTCCCTGC
AGGACGGCGTATTCATCTACAAGGTGAAGCTGCTCGGCACCAACTTCCCCCCCGACGGCCCCGTAATGCA
GAAGAAGACCATGGGCTGGGAGGCTTCCTACGAGATGACTACCCGTAACCTTACAGATGAGCAGATTGCG
GAGTTCCGTGAGGCCTTTTCGCTGCTTGATCGTGATCAGGATGGAAATATCACGTCCAATGAATTGGGTG
TGGTTATGAGGTCGTTAGGTCTATCGCCTACTGCCGCCGAATTACAAGATATGATTAATGAGGTCGATGC
CGATGGTAATGGCACAATTGATTTTACCGAATTTTTGACAATGATGGCCCGGAAAATGAAGGATACCGAC
GACGAAGAGGAAGTTCGCGAAGCCTTTAAAGTCTTCGATAAAGATGGAAGTGGATACATTACAGTCGAGG
AGCTGACTCATGTTCTTACAAGTCTCGGTGAACGTTTGTCTCGAGAAGAAGTAGCCGATGTGATACGTGA
AGCCGACTCCGATGGCGATGGTGTAATCAACTACGAAGAATTTTCTCGTGTCATTTCTTCCAAGGGCGGT
TCAGGAGGCAGCGGGTCAGGTTCAATGAGGAAACCGTTCCGTGGCGCGGGCAACGCTGTGCGTGCTTTCA
GCACTTGGAAAAAGCTAGTGCCGCGGGTTTCCGAGTGGATGTACCCCGAGGACGGCGCCCTGAAGAGCGA
GATCAGGAAGGGGCTGAGGCTGAAGGACGGCGGCCACTACGCCGCCGAGGTCAAGACCACCTACAAGGCC
AAGAAGCCCGTGCAGCTGCCCGGCGCCTACATCGTCGACATCGAGTTGGACATCTTGTCCCACAACGAGG
ACTACACCATCGTGGAACAGTGCGAACGCGCCGTGGGCCGCCACCCCACCGGTGGCACGGACGCGCTGTA
CAAGGGCGGATCTGGCGGTAGCGGAGGGACAGGTGGCTCTGGAGGGAGCGGAGGCACTGGCGGATCTGGT
GGGAGCGGAGGTACCTCAGGCCGGACTCAGATCTCAAGCTCAAGCTTCGAGTTC
[648 nt withheld, positions 1665-2312]
TAGTGTACAAGTAAGGGGATCCCTAGTATAACTTCGTATAGCATACATTATACGAAGTTATGGGTCGATG
GTGATGCTTGGCAATTCGGGTCGATGGTGAAGCATTGGTCTTCCTATTTTGATATAACTTCGTATAGGAT
ACTTTATACGAAGTTATGGGGATCCAATTCTTTGCCAAAATGATGAGACAGCACAATAACCAGCACGTTG
CCCAGGAGCTGTAGGAAAAAGAAGAAGGCATGAACATGGTTAGCAGAGGCTCTAGAGCCGCCGGTCACAC
GCCAGAAGCCGAACCCCGCCCTGCCCCGTCCCCCCCGAAGGCAGCCGTCCCCCCGCGGACAGCCCCGAGC
CGCTCCCCCCGCACAAAGGGCCCTCCCGGAGCCCCTCAAGGCTTTCACGCAGCCACAGAAAAGAAACAAG
CCGTCATTAAACCAAGCGCTAATTACAGCCCGGAGGAGAAGGGCCGTCCCGCCCGCTCACCTGTGGGAGT
AACGCGGTCAGTCAGAGCCGGGGCGGCGGGGCCCCAAAGGCGGCGC
