[The description below was written by a language model from this plasmid's Addgene catalogue record.]
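Description:
pAAV-CAG-DIO-NES-SomaFRCaMPi is an adeno-associated virus transfer plasmid built on a pAAV backbone for Cre-dependent expression of a soma-targeted red fluorescent calcium indicator in mammalian cells. It is maintained in bacteria as a high-copy plasmid under ampicillin selection. As an AAV transfer vector, its expression cassette would be expected to sit between inverted terminal repeats, which allow it to be packaged into recombinant AAV particles when helper functions are supplied. No feature table is provided, so the ITRs, the polyadenylation signal and any post-transcriptional elements are not individually documented.

The payload is a synthetic insert of about 2.1 kb encoding FRCaMPi, a genetically encoded calcium sensor, with a nuclear export sequence at its N terminus; it was cloned by restriction digestion between KpnI and BamHI sites. The catalogue's link to the human NES (nestin) gene appears to be an automatic match on the abbreviation, since NES here denotes the export signal. According to the name and stated purpose, the sensor is a soma-localized version, although the record does not specify the targeting motif. Restricting the signal to the cell body, and keeping it out of the nucleus, reduces neuropil contamination during imaging.

Transcription is driven by the strong, broadly active CAG promoter. "DIO" indicates a double-floxed inverted open reading frame design, in which the coding sequence is held in antisense orientation between pairs of incompatible lox sites until Cre recombinase flips it and locks it into the sense orientation. Expression is therefore confined to Cre-expressing cells. The construct is intended for in vivo calcium imaging of genetically defined neuronal populations at single-cell resolution.
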