Addgene plasmid #232836: pAAV-CAG-DIO-NES-SomaFRCaMPi
Purpose: AAV transfer plasmid for CAG-mediated Cre-dependent expression of soma-targeted FRCaMPi
Depositing lab: Kiryl Piatkevich. Depositing organization: Westlake University. Publication: A sensitive soma-localized red fluorescent calcium indicator for in vivo imaging of neuronal populations at single-cell resolution. Zhou S, Zhu Q, Eom M, Fang S, Subach OM, Ran C, Alvarado JS, Sunkavalli PS, Dong Y, Wang Y, Hu J, Zhang H, Wang Z, Sun X, Yang T, Mu Y, Yoon YG, Guo ZV, Subach FV, Piatkevich KD. PLoS Biol. 2025 Apr 29;23(4):e3003048. doi: 10.1371/journal.pbio.3003048. eCollection 2025 Apr. PubMed 40299972.
Backbone
  Vector backbone: pAAV
  Vector type: Mammalian Expression, AAV
Growth in bacteria
  Bacterial resistance: Ampicillin, 100 μg/mL
  Growth temperature: 37°C
  Growth strain: NEB Stable
  Copy number: High Copy
Gene/Insert
  Gene/Insert name: NES-FRCaMPi
  Species: Synthetic
  Insert size (bp): 2085
  Promoter: CAG
  Tag / fusion protein: nuclear export sequence (N terminal on insert)
  Entrez Gene: NES (a.k.a. Nbla00170)
  Cloning method: Restriction Enzyme; 5′ cloning site KpnI (unknown if destroyed); 3′ cloning site BamHI (unknown if destroyed)
  Sequencing primers: 5′ GTTATACTAGAATTCGGTACCTAAGCCACCATGCTTCAACTTCCTCCTCTTGAACG; 3′ AGGGATCCCCTTACTTGTACActaatacagacgctggggcttgcccatg
Terms and licenses: Academic/Nonprofit Terms; Industry Terms: Not Available to Industry
How to cite: pAAV-CAG-DIO-NES-SomaFRCaMPi was a gift from Kiryl Piatkevich (Addgene plasmid # 232836 ; http://n2t.net/addgene:232836 ; RRID:Addgene_232836)
